>Addgene plasmid #105482 | pISH-Drd2 | addgene full sequence | sequence record 211377 | Addgene NGS Result
TCAAAGGATCTTCTTGAGATCCTTTTTTTCTGCGCGTAATCTGCTGCTTGCAAACAAAAAAACCACCGCT
ACCAGCGGTGGTTTGTTTGCCGGATCAAGAGCTACCAACTCTTTTTCCGAAGGTAACTGGCTTCAGCAGA
GCGCAGATACCAAATACTGTTCTTCTAGTGTAGCCGTAGTTAGGCCACCACTTCAAGAACTCTGTAGCAC
CGCCTACATACCTCGCTCTGCTAATCCTGTTACCAGTGGCTGCTGCCAGTGGCGATAAGTCGTGTCTTAC
CGGGTTGGACTCAAGACGATAGTTACCGGATAAGGCGCAGCGGTCGGGCTGAACGGGGGGTTCGTGCACA
CAGCCCAGCTTGGAGCGAACGACCTACACCGAACTGAGATACCTACAGCGTGAGCTATGAGAAAGCGCCA
CGCTTCCCGAAGGGAGAAAGGCGGACAGGTATCCGGTAAGCGGCAGGGTCGGAACAGGAGAGCGCACGAG
GGAGCTTCCAGGGGGAAACGCCTGGTATCTTTATAGTCCTGTCGGGTTTCGCCACCTCTGACTTGAGCGT
CGATTTTTGTGATGCTCGTCAGGGGGGCGGAGCCTATGGAAAAACGCCAGCAACGCGGCCTTTTTACGGT
TCCTGGCCTTTTGCTGGCCTTTTGCTCACATGTTCTTTCCTGCGTTATCCCCTGATTCTGTGGATAACCG
TATTACCGCCTTTGAGTGAGCTGATACCGCTCGCCGCAGCCGAACGACCGAGCGCAGCGAGTCAGTGAGC
GAGGAAGCGGAAGAGCGCCCAATACGCAAACCGCCTCTCCCCGCGCGTTGGCCGATTCATTAATGCAGCT
GGCACGACAGGTTTCCCGACTGGAAAGCGGGCAGTGAGCGCAACGCAATTAATGTGAGTTAGCTCACTCA
TTAGGCACCCCAGGCTTTACACTTTATGCTTCCGGCTCGTATGTTGTGTGGAATTGTGAGCGGATAACAA
TTTCACACAGGAAACAGCTATGACCATGATTACGCCAAGCTATTTAGGTGACACTATAGAATACTCAAGC
TATGCATCCAACGCGTTGGGAGCTCTCCCATATGGTCGACCTGCAGGCGGCCGCGAATTCACTAGTGATT
ACACGCTACAGCTCCAAGCGCCGAGTTACTGTCATGATCGCCATTGTCTGGGTCCTGTCCTTCACCATCT
CTTGCCCACTGCTCTTTGGACTCAACAACACAGACCAGAATGAGTGTATCATTGCCAACCCTGCCTTCGT
GGTCTACTCCTCCATCGTCTCGTTCTACGTGCCCTTCATCGTCACCCTGCTGGTCTATATCAAAATCTAC
ATCGTTCTCCGCAAGCGTCGGAAGCGGGTCAACACCAAGCGTAGCAGCCGAGCTTTCAGAGCCAACCTGA
AGACACCACTCAAGGGCAACTGTACCCACCCTGAGGACATGAAACTCTGCACCGTTATCATGAAGTCTAA
TGGGAGTTTCCCAGTGAACAGGCGGAGAATGGATGCTGCCCGCCGAGCTCAGGAGCTGGAAATGGAGATG
CTGTCAAGCACCAGCCCCCCAGAGAGGACCCGGTATAGCCCCATCCCTCCCAGTCACCACCAGCTCACTC
TCCCCGATCCATCCCACCACGGTCTACATAGCAACCCTGACAGTCCTGCCAAACCAGAAAAGAATGGGCA
TGCCAAGATTGTCAATCCCAGGATTGCCAAGTTCTTTGAGATCCAGACCATGCCCAATGGCAAAACCCGG
ACCTCCCTTAAGACGATGAGCCGCAGGAAGCTCTCCCAGCAGAAGGAGAAGAAAGCCACTCAGATGCTTG
CCATTGTTCTTGGTGTGTTCATCATCTGCTGGCTGCCCTTCTTCATCACGCACATCCTGAATATACACTG
TGACTGCAACATCCCACCAGTCCTCTACAGAATCGAATTCCCGCGGCCGCCATGGCGGCCGGGAGCATGC
GACGTCGGGCCCAATTCGCCCTATAGTGAGTCGTATTACAATTCACTGGCCGTCGTTTTACAACGTCGAG
AATGGGAAAACCCTGGCGTTACCCAACTTAATCGCCTTGCAGCACATCCCCCTTTCGCCAGCTGGCGTAA
TAGCGAAGAGGCCCGCACCGATCGCCCTTCCCAACAGTTGCGCAGCCTGAATGGCGAATGG
[124 nt withheld, positions 2162-2285]
C
[91 nt withheld, positions 2287-2377]
A
[49 nt withheld, positions 2379-2427]
CCTTTGACGTTGGAGTCCACGTTCTTT
[37 nt withheld, positions 2455-2491]
ACCCTATCTCGGTCTATTCTTTTGATTTATAAGGGATTTTGCCGATTTCGGCCTATTGGTTAAAAAATGA
GCTGATTTAACAAAAATTTAACGCGAATTTTAACAAAATATTAACGCTTACAATTTCCTGATGCGGTATT
TTCTCCTTACGCATCTGTGCGGTATTTCACACCGCATCAGGTGGCACTTTTCGGGGAAATGTGCGCGGAA
CCCCTATTTGTTTATTTTTCTAAATACATTCAAATATGTATCCGCTCATGAGACAATAACCCTGATAAAT
GCTTCAATAATATTGAAAAAGGAAGAGTATGAGTATTCAACATTTCCGTGTCGCCCTTATTCCCTTTTTT
GCGGCATTTTGCCTTCCTGTTTTTGCTCACCCAGAAACGCTGGTGAAAGTAAAAGATGCTGAAGATCAGT
TGGGTGCACGAGTGGGTTACATCGAACTGGATCTCAACAGCGGTAAGATCCTTGAGAGTTTTCGCCCCGA
AGAACGTTTTCCAATGATGAGCACTTTTAAAGTTCTGCTATGTGGCGCGGTATTATCCCGTATTGACGCC
GGGCAAGAGCAACTCGGTCGCCGCATACACTATTCTCAGAATGACTTGGTTGAGTACTCACCAGTCACAG
AAAAGCATCTTACGGATGGCATGACAGTAAGAGAATTATGCAGTGCTGCCATAACCATGAGTGATAACAC
TGCGGCCAACTTACTTCTGACAACGATCGGAGGACCGAAGGAGCTAACCGCTTTTTTGCACAACATGGGG
GATCATGTAACTCGCCTTGATCGTTGGGAACCGGAGCTGAATGAAGCCATACCAAACGACGAGCGTGACA
CCACGATGCCTGTAGCAATGGCAACAACGTTGCGCAAACTATTAACTGGCGAACTACTTACTCTAGCTTC
CCGGCAACAATTAATAGACTGGATGGAGGCGGATAAAGTTGCAGGACCACTTCTGCGCTCGGCCCTTCCG
GCTGGCTGGTTTATTGCTGATAAATCTGGAGCCGGTGAGCGTGGGTCTCGCGGTATCATTGCAGCACTGG
GGCCAGATGGTAAGCCCTCCCGTATCGTAGTTATCTACACGACGGGGAGTCAGGCAACTATGGATGAACG
AAATAGACAGATCGCTGAGATAGGTGCCTCACTGATTAAGCATTGGTAACTGTCAGACCAAGTTTACTCA
TATATACTTTAGATTGATTTAAAACTTCATTTTTAATTTAAAAGGATCTAGGTGAAGATCCTTTTTGATA
ATCTCATGACCAAAATCCCTTAACGTGAGTTTTCGTTCCACTGAGCGTCAGACCCCGTAGAAAAGA
Features (pLannotate 1.2.2; 13 found; start..end, strand, type, name):
     14..602     +  rep_origin     ori: high-copy-number ColE1/pMB1/pBR322/pUC origin of replication
    785..877     +  CDS            lacI (fragment): lac repressor; lacI; The lac repressor binds to the lac operator to inhibit transcription in E. coli. This inhibition can be relieved by adding lactose or isopropyl-β-D-thiogalactopyranoside (IPTG).
    890..911     +  protein_bind   CAP binding site: CAP binding activates transcription in the presence of cAMP. E. coli catabolite activator protein
    926..956     +  promoter       lac promoter: promoter for the E. coli lac operon
    964..980     +  protein_bind   lac operator: The lac repressor binds to the lac operator to inhibit transcription in E. coli. This inhibition can be relieved by adding lactose or isopropyl-β-D-thiogalactopyranoside (IPTG). lac repressor encoded by lacI
   1022..1040    +  promoter       SP6 promoter: promoter for bacteriophage SP6 RNA polymerase
   1121..1918    +  CDS            Drd2 (fragment): DRD2_MOUSE - Experimental evidence at protein level: Swiss-Prot protein existence level 1. Dopamine receptor whose activity is mediated by G proteins which inhibit adenylyl cyclase (By similarity). Positively regulates postnatal regression of retinal hyaloid vessels via suppression of VEGFR2/KDR activity, downstream of OPN5 (PubMed:30936473). From Mus musculus (Mouse).
   1980..1998    -  promoter       T7 promoter: promoter for bacteriophage T7 RNA polymerase
   2001..2158    +  CDS            lacZα (fragment): LacZα fragment of β-galactosidase; lacZ fragment
   2162..2590    +  rep_origin     f1 ori (sequence partly withheld): f1 bacteriophage origin of replication; arrow indicates direction of (+) strand synthesis
   2618..2668    -  misc_feature   bom (fragment): basis of mobility region from pBR322
   2695..2799    +  promoter       AmpR promoter: bla
   2800..3660    +  CDS            AmpR: β-lactamase; bla; confers resistance to ampicillin, carbenicillin, and related antibiotics
