[The description below was written by a language model from this plasmid's Addgene catalogue record and pLannotate feature annotations shown in this document.]
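Description:
pISH-Drd2 is a riboprobe template plasmid built on the pGEM-T Easy cloning backbone. It is intended for in vitro transcription of a labelled RNA probe that detects mouse Drd2 (dopamine receptor D2) transcripts by in situ hybridization. The plasmid is maintained in E. coli at high copy through a ColE1/pUC-type origin and is selected with ampicillin via the β-lactamase gene and its native promoter. The backbone also carries an f1 phage origin, which allows single-stranded DNA production. Remnants of the lac region are present as well: a CAP binding site, the lac promoter and operator, and a lacZα fragment. In the parent vector these support blue/white screening, and the insert interrupts them here.

The payload is a fragment of roughly 800 bp from the Mus musculus Drd2 coding sequence, so it is a partial rather than full-length open reading frame. It sits in the multiple cloning site between opposing bacteriophage SP6 and T7 RNA polymerase promoters. In the sequenced record of about 3.8 kb, the Drd2 fragment is annotated on the same strand as the SP6 promoter, and the T7 promoter lies downstream and points back into the insert. Transcription from T7 should therefore yield RNA complementary to the Drd2 mRNA, the antisense strand needed for hybridization. This matches the depositor's note that the template is linearized with SpeI and transcribed with T7 RNA polymerase to give a run-off transcript of defined length. The SP6 promoter could in principle produce the sense strand, although the record does not describe this use. No eukaryotic promoter or expression elements are annotated, so the plasmid serves as a transcription template only, and the cloning method for the insert is not recorded.
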