Addgene plasmid #105482: pISH-Drd2
Purpose: to generate a riboprobe for in situ hybridazation
Depositing lab: Peter Mombaerts. Depositing organization: Max Planck Research Unit for Neurogenetics. Publication: The beta2-adrenergic receptor as a surrogate odorant receptor in mouse olfactory sensory neurons. Omura M, Grosmaitre X, Ma M, Mombaerts P. Mol Cell Neurosci. 2014 Jan;58:1-10. doi: 10.1016/j.mcn.2013.10.010. Epub 2013 Nov 6. PubMed 24211702.
Backbone
  Vector backbone: pGEM-Teasy
  Backbone size w/o insert (bp): 3015
  Vector type: to ganerate riboprobe
Growth in bacteria
  Bacterial resistance: Ampicillin, 100 μg/mL
  Growth temperature: 37°C
  Growth strain: DH5alpha
  Copy number: High Copy
Gene/Insert
  Gene/Insert name: Drd2
  Species: M. musculus (mouse)
  Insert size (bp): 800
  Entrez Gene: Drd2 (a.k.a. D2R, Drd-2)
  Cloning method: Unknown
  Sequencing primers: 5′ M13-rev; 3′ M13-for
Terms and licenses: Academic/Nonprofit Terms; Industry Terms: Not Available to Industry
Depositor comments: Linearize with SpeI, use T7 RNA polymerase for IVT.
How to cite: pISH-Drd2 was a gift from Peter Mombaerts (Addgene plasmid # 105482 ; http://n2t.net/addgene:105482 ; RRID:Addgene_105482)
