>Addgene plasmid #105482 | pISH-Drd2 | depositor partial sequence | sequence record 199699 | insert: sequenced with M13-for primer
TGCTCCCGGCCGCCATGGCGGCCGCGGGAATTCGATTCTGTAGAGGACTGGTGGGATGTTGCAGTCACAG
TGTATATTCAGGATGTGCGTGATGAAGAAGGGCAGCCAGCAGATGATGAACACACCAAGAACAATGGCAA
GCATCTGAGTGGCTTTCTTCTCCTTCTGCTGGGAGAGCTTCCTGCGGCTCATCGTCTTAAGGGAGGTCCG
GGTTTTGCCATTGGGCATGGTCTGGATCTCAAAGAACTTGGCAATCCTGGGATTGACAATCTTGGCATGC
CCATTCTTTTCTGGTTTGGCAGGACTGTCAGGGTTGCTATGTAGACCGTGGTGGGATGGATCGGGGAGAG
TGAGCTGGTGGTGACTGGGAGGGATGGGGCTATACCGGGTCCTCTCTGGGGGGCTGGTGCTTGACAGCAT
CTCCATTTCCAGCTCCTGAGCTCGGCGGGCAGCATCCATTCTCCGCCTGTTCACTGGGAAACTCCCATTA
GACTTCATGATAACGGTGCAGAGTTTCATGTCCTCAGGGTGGGTACAGTTGCCCTTGAGTGGTGTCTTCA
GGTTGGCTCTGAAAGCTCGGCTGCTACGCTTGGTGTTGACCCGCTTCCGACGCTTGCGGAGAACGATGTA
GATTTTGATATAGACCAGCAGGGTGACGATGAAGGGCACGTAGAACGAGACGATGGAGGAGTAGACCACG
AAGGCAGGGTTGGCAATGATACACTCATTCTGGTCTGTGTTGTTGAGTCCAAAGAGCAGTGGGCAAGAGA
TGGTGAAGGACAGGACCCAGACAATGGCGATCATGACAGTAACTCGGCGCTTGGAGCTGTAGCGTGTAAT
CACTAGTGAATTCGCGGCCGCCTGCAGGTCGACCATATGGGAGAGCTCCCAACGCGTTGGATGCATAGCT
TGAGTATTCTATAGTGTCACCTAAATAGCTTGGCGTAATCATGGTCATAGCTGTTTCCTGTGTGAAATTG
TTATCCGCTCACAATTCCAC
