>Addgene plasmid #105482 | pISH-Drd2 | depositor partial sequence | sequence record 199700 | insert: sequenced with M31-rev primer
GTTGGGAGCTCTCCCATATGGTCGACCTGCAGGCGGCCGCGAATTCACTAGTGATTACACGCTACAGCTC
CAAGCGCCGAGTTACTGTCATGATCGCCATTGTCTGGGTCCTGTCCTTCACCATCTCTTGCCCACTGCTC
TTTGGACTCAACAACACAGACCAGAATGAGTGTATCATTGCCAACCCTGCCTTCGTGGTCTACTCCTCCA
TCGTCTCGTTCTACGTGCCCTTCATCGTCACCCTGCTGGTCTATATCAAAATCTACATCGTTCTCCGCAA
GCGTCGGAAGCGGGTCAACACCAAGCGTAGCAGCCGAGCTTTCAGAGCCAACCTGAAGACACCACTCAAG
GGCAACTGTACCCACCCTGAGGACATGAAACTCTGCACCGTTATCATGAAGTCTAATGGGAGTTTCCCAG
TGAACAGGCGGAGAATGGATGCTGCCCGCCGAGCTCAGGAGCTGGAAATGGAGATGCTGTCAAGCACCAG
CCCCCCAGAGAGGACCCGGTATAGCCCCATCCCTCCCAGTCACCACCAGCTCACTCTCCCCGATCCATCC
CACCACGGTCTACATAGCAACCCTGACAGTCCTGCCAAACCAGAAAAGAATGGGCATGCCAAGATTGTCA
ATCCCAGGATTGCCAAGTTCTTTGAGATCCAGACCATGCCCAATGGCAAAACCCGGACCTCCCTTAAGAC
GATGAGCCGCAGGAAGCTCTCCCAGCAGAAGGAGAAGAAAGCCACTCAGATGCTTGCCATTGTTCTTGGT
GTGTTCATCATCTGCTGGCTGCCCTTCTTCATCACGCACATCCTGAATATACACTGTGACTGCAACATCC
CACCAGTCCTCTACAGAATCGAATTCCCGCGGCCGCCATGGCGGCCGGGAGCATGCGACGTCGGGCCCAA
TTCGCCCTAT
